Addgene plasmid #125498: lentiSAMv2 rs12189774-guide3
Purpose: CRISPR-mediated activation of human islet enhancer containing T2D-associated variant rs12189774 (VEGFA GWAS locus)
Depositing lab: Jorge Ferrer. Depositing organization: Imperial College London. Publication: Human pancreatic islet three-dimensional chromatin architecture provides insights into the genetics of type 2 diabetes. Miguel-Escalada I, Bonas-Guarch S, Cebola I, Ponsa-Cobas J, Mendieta-Esteban J, Atla G, Javierre BM, Rolando DMY, Farabella I, Morgan CC, Garcia-Hurtado J, Beucher A, Moran I, Pasquali L, Ramos-Rodriguez M, Appel EVR, Linneberg A, Gjesing AP, Witte DR, Pedersen O, Grarup N, Ravassard P, Torrents D, Mercader JM, Piemonti L, Berney T, de Koning EJP, Kerr-Conte J, Pattou F, Fedko IO, Groop L, Prokopenko I, Hansen T, Marti-Renom MA, Fraser P, Ferrer J. Nat Genet. 2019 Jun 28. pii: 10.1038/s41588-019-0457-0. doi: 10.1038/s41588-019-0457-0. PubMed 31253982.
Backbone
  Vector backbone: lentiSAMv2
  Backbone manufacturer: Feng Zhang (Addgene #75112)
  Vector type: Mammalian Expression, Lentiviral, CRISPR
  Selectable markers: Blasticidin
Growth in bacteria
  Bacterial resistance: Ampicillin, 100 μg/mL
  Growth temperature: 37°C
  Growth strain: Stbl3
  Copy number: High Copy
Gene/Insert
  Gene/Insert name: dCas9-VP64-2A-BlastR
  gRNA/shRNA sequence: CTAATGGGGGTGGTACCTGA
  Species: H. sapiens (human)
  Promoter: EF1a core and U6
  Cloning method: Restriction Enzyme; 5′ cloning site Unknown (destroyed during cloning); 3′ cloning site Unknown (destroyed during cloning)
  Sequencing primers: 5′ GATCCGCCACCATGGATGC
Terms and licenses: Academic/Nonprofit Terms; Industry Terms: Not Available to Industry
How to cite: lentiSAMv2 rs12189774-guide3 was a gift from Jorge Ferrer (Addgene plasmid # 125498 ; http://n2t.net/addgene:125498 ; RRID:Addgene_125498)
