[The description below was written by a language model from this plasmid's Addgene catalogue record and pLannotate feature annotations shown in this document.]
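Description:
lentiSAMv2 rs12189774-guide3 is a lentiviral CRISPR activation (CRISPRa) plasmid built on the lentiSAMv2 backbone and carrying a single guide RNA directed at a human pancreatic islet enhancer that contains the type 2 diabetes-associated variant rs12189774 at the VEGFA GWAS locus. It is propagated in E. coli through a high-copy ColE1/pUC origin with ampicillin selection (AmpR). The backbone also carries an f1 origin and an SV40/EM7-driven BleoR cassette that lies outside the lentiviral unit. Transduced mammalian cells are selected with blasticidin.

The viral transfer unit is a third-generation-style design. A CMV enhancer/promoter fused to a truncated HIV-1 5' LTR drives genomic RNA production in packaging cells. It is followed by the Ψ packaging signal, RRE and cPPT/CTS, and the unit ends with a WPRE and a truncated 3' LTR upstream of a bGH polyadenylation signal.

Two expression units sit inside this unit. A human U6 promoter transcribes the guide, whose S. pyogenes scaffold is annotated with two MS2 stem loops. These loops bind MS2 coat protein, so MS2-fused activator proteins supplied from a separate construct can be recruited to the target site. Downstream, the EF-1α core promoter drives an NLS-tagged, catalytically dead Cas9 (D10A/N863A). According to the catalogue entry, this is fused to VP64 and linked through a 2A peptide to the blasticidin S deaminase gene. The feature table leaves the interval between dCas9 and BSD unannotated, which is where VP64 and the 2A would lie.

The construct is intended to activate the targeted enhancer in human cells in order to test its regulatory effects at this diabetes risk locus.
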