Features (pLannotate 1.2.2; 38 found; start..end, strand, type, name):
     18..36      +  misc_RNA       MS2 stem loop: stem loop that binds the bacteriophage MS2 coat protein
     47..83      +  misc_RNA       gRNA scaffold (fragment): guide RNA scaffold for the Streptococcus pyogenes CRISPR/Cas9 system
     88..106     +  misc_RNA       MS2 stem loop: stem loop that binds the bacteriophage MS2 coat protein
    117..136     +  misc_RNA       gRNA scaffold (fragment): guide RNA scaffold for the Streptococcus pyogenes CRISPR/Cas9 system
    149..167     +  CDS            small t antigen (fragment): SV40 (simian virus 40) small t antigen
    193..404     +  promoter       EF-1α core promoter: core promoter for human elongation factor EF-1α
    421..468     +  CDS            nucleoplasmin NLS: bipartite nuclear localization signal from nucleoplasmin
    468..4569    +  CDS            dCas9 (fragment): catalytically dead mutant of the Cas9 endonuclease from the Streptococcus pyogenes Type II CRISPR/Cas system RNA-guided DNA-binding protein that lacks endonuclease activity due to the D10A mutation in the RuvC catalytic domain and the N863A mutation in the HNH catalytic domain
   4894..5292    +  CDS            BSD: blasticidin S deaminase; Aspergillus terreus BSD; confers resistance to blasticidin
   5293..5314    +  misc_feature   MCS (fragment): pBluescript multiple cloning site
   5317..5905    +  misc_feature   WPRE: woodchuck hepatitis virus posttranscriptional regulatory element
   5842..6423    +  CDS            nef (fragment): NEF_HV1H2 - Experimental evidence at protein level: Swiss-Prot protein existence level 1. Extracellular Nef protein targets CD4(+) T-lymphocytes for apoptosis by interacting with CXCR4 surface receptors. From Human immunodeficiency virus type 1 group M subtype B (isolate HXB2) (HIV-1).
   6430..6610    +  LTR            5' LTR (truncated): truncated 5' long terminal repeat (LTR) from HIV-1
   6642..6866    +  polyA_signal   bGH poly(A) signal: bovine growth hormone polyadenylation signal
   6870..6891    +  promoter       SV40 promoter (fragment): SV40 enhancer and early promoter
   6912..7340    +  rep_origin     f1 ori (sequence partly withheld): f1 bacteriophage origin of replication; arrow indicates direction of (+) strand synthesis
   7354..7683    +  promoter       SV40 promoter: SV40 enhancer and early promoter
   7731..7778    +  promoter       EM7 promoter: synthetic bacterial promoter&nbsp
   7797..8171    +  CDS            BleoR: antibiotic-binding protein; Sh ble from Streptoalloteichus hindustanus; confers resistance to bleomycin, phleomycin, and Zeocin™
   8181..8306    +  CDS            ble (fragment): BLE_KLEPN - Experimental evidence at protein level: Swiss-Prot protein existence level 1. Binding protein with a strong affinity to the bleomycin family of antibiotics. Binds to CL990; an antimitotic-antibiotic compound. From Klebsiella pneumoniae.
   8301..8422    +  polyA_signal   SV40 poly(A) signal: SV40 polyadenylation signal
   8493..8515    -  protein_bind   lac operator (fragment): The lac repressor binds to the lac operator to inhibit transcription in E. coli. This inhibition can be relieved by adding lactose or isopropyl-β-D-thiogalactopyranoside (IPTG). lac repressor encoded by lacI
   8519..8549    -  promoter       lac promoter: promoter for the E. coli lac operon
   8564..8585    -  protein_bind   CAP binding site: CAP binding activates transcription in the presence of cAMP. E. coli catabolite activator protein
   8598..8690    -  CDS            lacI (fragment): lac repressor; lacI; The lac repressor binds to the lac operator to inhibit transcription in E. coli. This inhibition can be relieved by adding lactose or isopropyl-β-D-thiogalactopyranoside (IPTG).
   8873..9461    -  rep_origin     ori: high-copy-number ColE1/pMB1/pBR322/pUC origin of replication
   9632..10492   -  CDS            AmpR: β-lactamase; bla; confers resistance to ampicillin, carbenicillin, and related antibiotics
  10493..10597   -  promoter       AmpR promoter: bla
  10656..10708   -  misc_feature   bom (fragment): basis of mobility region from pBR322
  10863..11242   +  enhancer       CMV enhancer: human cytomegalovirus immediate early enhancer
  11243..11442   +  promoter       CMV promoter: human cytomegalovirus (CMV) immediate early promoter
  11460..11640   +  LTR            5' LTR (truncated): truncated 5' long terminal repeat (LTR) from HIV-1
  11687..11812   +  misc_feature   HIV-1 Ψ: packaging signal of human immunodeficiency virus type 1
  11796..12159   +  CDS            HIV-1 gag (fragment): gag protein from human immunodeficiency virus 1; gag
  12305..12538   +  misc_feature   RRE: The Rev response element (RRE) of HIV-1 allows for Rev-dependent mRNA export from the nucleus to the cytoplasm.
  12915..13015   +  CDS            Rev (fragment): human immunodeficiency virus 1 (HIV-1) Rev protein; rev; enhances nuclear export of unspliced and incompletely spliced viral mRNAs
  13065..13182   +  misc_feature   cPPT/CTS: central polypurine tract and central termination sequence of HIV-1
  13232..13472   +  promoter       U6 promoter: RNA polymerase III promoter for human U6 snRNA
>Addgene plasmid #125498 | lentiSAMv2 rs12189774-guide3 | addgene full sequence | sequence record 251541 | Addgene NGS Result
GTTTTAGAGCTAGGCCAACATGAGGATCACCCATGTCTGCAGGGCCTAGCAAGTTAAAATAAGGCTAGTC
CGTTATCAACTTGGCCAACATGAGGATCACCCATGTCTGCAGGGCCAAGTGGCACCGAGTCGGTGCTTTT
TTTGGATCCTAGGTCTTGAAAGGAGTGGGAATTGGCTCCGGTGCCCGTCAGTGGGCAGAGCGCACATCGC
CCACAGTCCCCGAGAAGTTGGGGGGAGGGGTCGGCAATTGATCCGGTGCCTAGAGAAGGTGGCGCGGGGT
AAACTGGGAAAGTGATGTCGTGTACTGGCTCCGCCTTTTTCCCGAGGGTGGGGGAGAACCGTATATAAGT
GCAGTAGTCGCCGTGAACGTTCTTTTTCGCAACGGGTTTGCCGCCAGAACACAGGCGTACGGCCACCATG
AAAAGGCCGGCGGCCACGAAAAAGGCCGGCCAGGCAAAAAAGAAAAAGGACAAGAAGTACAGCATCGGCC
TGGCCATCGGCACCAACTCTGTGGGCTGGGCCGTGATCACCGACGAGTACAAGGTGCCCAGCAAGAAATT
CAAGGTGCTGGGCAACACCGACCGGCACAGCATCAAGAAGAACCTGATCGGAGCCCTGCTGTTCGACAGC
GGCGAAACAGCCGAGGCCACCCGGCTGAAGAGAACCGCCAGAAGAAGATACACCAGACGGAAGAACCGGA
TCTGCTATCTGCAAGAGATCTTCAGCAACGAGATGGCCAAGGTGGACGACAGCTTCTTCCACAGACTGGA
AGAGTCCTTCCTGGTGGAAGAGGATAAGAAGCACGAGCGGCACCCCATCTTCGGCAACATCGTGGACGAG
GTGGCCTACCACGAGAAGTACCCCACCATCTACCACCTGAGAAAGAAACTGGTGGACAGCACCGACAAGG
CCGACCTGCGGCTGATCTATCTGGCCCTGGCCCACATGATCAAGTTCCGGGGCCACTTCCTGATCGAGGG
CGACCTGAACCCCGACAACAGCGACGTGGACAAGCTGTTCATCCAGCTGGTGCAGACCTACAACCAGCTG
TTCGAGGAAAACCCCATCAACGCCAGCGGCGTGGACGCCAAGGCCATCCTGTCTGCCAGACTGAGCAAGA
GCAGACGGCTGGAAAATCTGATCGCCCAGCTGCCCGGCGAGAAGAAGAATGGCCTGTTCGGCAACCTGAT
TGCCCTGAGCCTGGGCCTGACCCCCAACTTCAAGAGCAACTTCGACCTGGCCGAGGATGCCAAACTGCAG
CTGAGCAAGGACACCTACGACGACGACCTGGACAACCTGCTGGCCCAGATCGGCGACCAGTACGCCGACC
TGTTTCTGGCCGCCAAGAACCTGTCCGACGCCATCCTGCTGAGCGACATCCTGAGAGTGAACACCGAGAT
CACCAAGGCCCCCCTGAGCGCCTCTATGATCAAGAGATACGACGAGCACCACCAGGACCTGACCCTGCTG
AAAGCTCTCGTGCGGCAGCAGCTGCCTGAGAAGTACAAAGAGATTTTCTTCGACCAGAGCAAGAACGGCT
ACGCCGGCTACATTGACGGCGGAGCCAGCCAGGAAGAGTTCTACAAGTTCATCAAGCCCATCCTGGAAAA
GATGGACGGCACCGAGGAACTGCTCGTGAAGCTGAACAGAGAGGACCTGCTGCGGAAGCAGCGGACCTTC
GACAACGGCAGCATCCCCCACCAGATCCACCTGGGAGAGCTGCACGCCATTCTGCGGCGGCAGGAAGATT
TTTACCCATTCCTGAAGGACAACCGGGAAAAGATCGAGAAGATCCTGACCTTCCGCATCCCCTACTACGT
GGGCCCTCTGGCCAGGGGAAACAGCAGATTCGCCTGGATGACCAGAAAGAGCGAGGAAACCATCACCCCC
TGGAACTTCGAGGAAGTGGTGGACAAGGGCGCTTCCGCCCAGAGCTTCATCGAGCGGATGACCAACTTCG
ATAAGAACCTGCCCAACGAGAAGGTGCTGCCCAAGCACAGCCTGCTGTACGAGTACTTCACCGTGTATAA
CGAGCTGACCAAAGTGAAATACGTGACCGAGGGAATGAGAAAGCCCGCCTTCCTGAGCGGCGAGCAGAAA
AAGGCCATCGTGGACCTGCTGTTCAAGACCAACCGGAAAGTGACCGTGAAGCAGCTGAAAGAGGACTACT
TCAAGAAAATCGAGTGCTTCGACTCCGTGGAAATCTCCGGCGTGGAAGATCGGTTCAACGCCTCCCTGGG
CACATACCACGATCTGCTGAAAATTATCAAGGACAAGGACTTCCTGGACAATGAGGAAAACGAGGACATT
CTGGAAGATATCGTGCTGACCCTGACACTGTTTGAGGACAGAGAGATGATCGAGGAACGGCTGAAAACCT
ATGCCCACCTGTTCGACGACAAAGTGATGAAGCAGCTGAAGCGGCGGAGATACACCGGCTGGGGCAGGCT
GAGCCGGAAGCTGATCAACGGCATCCGGGACAAGCAGTCCGGCAAGACAATCCTGGATTTCCTGAAGTCC
GACGGCTTCGCCAACAGAAACTTCATGCAGCTGATCCACGACGACAGCCTGACCTTTAAAGAGGACATCC
AGAAAGCCCAGGTGTCCGGCCAGGGCGATAGCCTGCACGAGCACATTGCCAATCTGGCCGGCAGCCCCGC
CATTAAGAAGGGCATCCTGCAGACAGTGAAGGTGGTGGACGAGCTCGTGAAAGTGATGGGCCGGCACAAG
CCCGAGAACATCGTGATCGAAATGGCCAGAGAGAACCAGACCACCCAGAAGGGACAGAAGAACAGCCGCG
AGAGAATGAAGCGGATCGAAGAGGGCATCAAAGAGCTGGGCAGCCAGATCCTGAAAGAACACCCCGTGGA
AAACACCCAGCTGCAGAACGAGAAGCTGTACCTGTACTACCTGCAGAATGGGCGGGATATGTACGTGGAC
CAGGAACTGGACATCAACCGGCTGTCCGACTACGATGTGGACCACATCGTGCCTCAGAGCTTTCTGAAGG
ACGACTCCATCGACAACAAGGTGCTGACCAGAAGCGACAAGGCCCGGGGCAAGAGCGACAACGTGCCCTC
CGAAGAGGTCGTGAAGAAGATGAAGAACTACTGGCGGCAGCTGCTGAACGCCAAGCTGATTACCCAGAGA
AAGTTCGACAATCTGACCAAGGCCGAGAGAGGCGGCCTGAGCGAACTGGATAAGGCCGGCTTCATCAAGA
GACAGCTGGTGGAAACCCGGCAGATCACAAAGCACGTGGCACAGATCCTGGACTCCCGGATGAACACTAA
GTACGACGAGAATGACAAGCTGATCCGGGAAGTGAAAGTGATCACCCTGAAGTCCAAGCTGGTGTCCGAT
TTCCGGAAGGATTTCCAGTTTTACAAAGTGCGCGAGATCAACAACTACCACCACGCCCACGACGCCTACC
TGAACGCCGTCGTGGGAACCGCCCTGATCAAAAAGTACCCTAAGCTGGAAAGCGAGTTCGTGTACGGCGA
CTACAAGGTGTACGACGTGCGGAAGATGATCGCCAAGAGCGAGCAGGAAATCGGCAAGGCTACCGCCAAG
TACTTCTTCTACAGCAACATCATGAACTTTTTCAAGACCGAGATTACCCTGGCCAACGGCGAGATCCGGA
AGCGGCCTCTGATCGAGACAAACGGCGAAACCGGGGAGATCGTGTGGGATAAGGGCCGGGATTTTGCCAC
CGTGCGGAAAGTGCTGAGCATGCCCCAAGTGAATATCGTGAAAAAGACCGAGGTGCAGACAGGCGGCTTC
AGCAAAGAGTCTATCCTGCCCAAGAGGAACAGCGATAAGCTGATCGCCAGAAAGAAGGACTGGGACCCTA
AGAAGTACGGCGGCTTCGACAGCCCCACCGTGGCCTATTCTGTGCTGGTGGTGGCCAAAGTGGAAAAGGG
CAAGTCCAAGAAACTGAAGAGTGTGAAAGAGCTGCTGGGGATCACCATCATGGAAAGAAGCAGCTTCGAG
AAGAATCCCATCGACTTTCTGGAAGCCAAGGGCTACAAAGAAGTGAAAAAGGACCTGATCATCAAGCTGC
CTAAGTACTCCCTGTTCGAGCTGGAAAACGGCCGGAAGAGAATGCTGGCCTCTGCCGGCGAACTGCAGAA
GGGAAACGAACTGGCCCTGCCCTCCAAATATGTGAACTTCCTGTACCTGGCCAGCCACTATGAGAAGCTG
AAGGGCTCCCCCGAGGATAATGAGCAGAAACAGCTGTTTGTGGAACAGCACAAGCACTACCTGGACGAGA
TCATCGAGCAGATCAGCGAGTTCTCCAAGAGAGTGATCCTGGCCGACGCTAATCTGGACAAAGTGCTGTC
CGCCTACAACAAGCACCGGGATAAGCCCATCAGAGAGCAGGCCGAGAATATCATCCACCTGTTTACCCTG
ACCAATCTGGGAGCCCCTGCCGCCTTCAAGTACTTTGACACCACCATCGACCGGAAGAGGTACACCAGCA
CCAAAGAGGTGCTGGACGCCACCCTGATCCACCAGAGCATCACCGGCCTGTACGAGACACGGATCGACCT
GTCTCAGCTGGGAGGCGACAGCGCTGGAGGAGGTGGAAGCGGAGGAGGAGGAAGCGGAGGAGGAGGTAGC
GGACCTAAGAAAAAGAGGAAGGTGGCGGCCGCTGGATCCGGACGGGCTGACGCATTGGACGATTTTGATC
TGGATATGCTGGGAAGTGACGCCCTCGATGATTTTGACCTTGACATGCTTGGTTCGGATGCCCTTGATGA
CTTTGACCTCGACATGCTCGGCAGTGACGCCCTTGATGATTTCGACCTGGACATGCTGATTAACTGTACA
GGCAGTGGAGAGGGCAGAGGAAGTCTGCTAACATGCGGTGACGTCGAGGAGAATCCTGGCCCAATGGCCA
AGCCTTTGTCTCAAGAAGAATCCACCCTCATTGAAAGAGCAACGGCTACAATCAACAGCATCCCCATCTC
TGAAGACTACAGCGTCGCCAGCGCAGCTCTCTCTAGCGACGGCCGCATCTTCACTGGTGTCAATGTATAT
CATTTTACTGGGGGACCTTGTGCAGAACTCGTGGTGCTGGGCACTGCTGCTGCTGCGGCAGCTGGCAACC
TGACTTGTATCGTCGCGATCGGAAATGAGAACAGGGGCATCTTGAGCCCCTGCGGACGGTGCCGACAGGT
GCTTCTCGATCTGCATCCTGGGATCAAAGCCATAGTGAAGGACAGTGATGGACAGCCGACGGCAGTTGGG
ATTCGTGAATTGCTGCCCTCTGGTTATGTGTGGGAGGGCTAAGAATTCGATATCAAGCTTATCGGTAATC
AACCTCTGGATTACAAAATTTGTGAAAGATTGACTGGTATTCTTAACTATGTTGCTCCTTTTACGCTATG
TGGATACGCTGCTTTAATGCCTTTGTATCATGCTATTGCTTCCCGTATGGCTTTCATTTTCTCCTCCTTG
TATAAATCCTGGTTGCTGTCTCTTTATGAGGAGTTGTGGCCCGTTGTCAGGCAACGTGGCGTGGTGTGCA
CTGTGTTTGCTGACGCAACCCCCACTGGTTGGGGCATTGCCACCACCTGTCAGCTCCTTTCCGGGACTTT
CGCTTTCCCCCTCCCTATTGCCACGGCGGAACTCATCGCCGCCTGCCTTGCCCGCTGCTGGACAGGGGCT
CGGCTGTTGGGCACTGACAATTCCGTGGTGTTGTCGGGGAAATCATCGTCCTTTCCTTGGCTGCTCGCCT
GTGTTGCCACCTGGATTCTGCGCGGGACGTCCTTCTGCTACGTCCCTTCGGCCCTCAATCCAGCGGACCT
TCCTTCCCGCGGCCTGCTGCCGGCTCTGCGGCCTCTTCCGCGTCTTCGCCTTCGCCCTCAGACGAGTCGG
ATCTCCCTTTGGGCCGCCTCCCCGCATCGATACCGTCGACCTCGAGACCTAGAAAAACATGGAGCAATCA
CAAGTAGCAATACAGCAGCTACCAATGCTGATTGTGCCTGGCTAGAAGCACAAGAGGAGGAGGAGGTGGG
TTTTCCAGTCACACCTCAGGTACCTTTAAGACCAATGACTTACAAGGCAGCTGTAGATCTTAGCCACTTT
TTAAAAGAAAAGGGGGGACTGGAAGGGCTAATTCACTCCCAACGAAGACAAGATATCCTTGATCTGTGGA
TCTACCACACACAAGGCTACTTCCCTGATTGGCAGAACTACACACCAGGGCCAGGGATCAGATATCCACT
GACCTTTGGATGGTGCTACAAGCTAGTACCAGTTGAGCAAGAGAAGGTAGAAGAAGCCAATGAAGGAGAG
AACACCCGCTTGTTACACCCTGTGAGCCTGCATGGGATGGATGACCCGGAGAGAGAAGTATTAGAGTGGA
GGTTTGACAGCCGCCTAGCATTTCATCACATGGCCCGAGAGCTGCATCCGGACTGTACTGGGTCTCTCTG
GTTAGACCAGATCTGAGCCTGGGAGCTCTCTGGCTAACTAGGGAACCCACTGCTTAAGCCTCAATAAAGC
TTGCCTTGAGTGCTTCAAGTAGTGTGTGCCCGTCTGTTGTGTGACTCTGGTAACTAGAGATCCCTCAGAC
CCTTTTAGTCAGTGTGGAAAATCTCTAGCAGGGCCCGTTTAAACCCGCTGATCAGCCTCGACTGTGCCTT
CTAGTTGCCAGCCATCTGTTGTTTGCCCCTCCCCCGTGCCTTCCTTGACCCTGGAAGGTGCCACTCCCAC
TGTCCTTTCCTAATAAAATGAGGAAATTGCATCGCATTGTCTGAGTAGGTGTCATTCTATTCTGGGGGGT
GGGGTGGGGCAGGACAGCAAGGGGGAGGATTGGGAAGACAATAGCAGGCATGCTGGGGATGCGGTGGGCT
CTATGGCTTCTGAGGCGGAAAGAACCAGCTGGGGCTCTAGGGGGTATCCCC
[124 nt withheld, positions 6912-7035]
C
[91 nt withheld, positions 7037-7127]
A
[49 nt withheld, positions 7129-7177]
CCTTTGACGTTGGAGTCCACGTTCTTT
[37 nt withheld, positions 7205-7241]
ACCCTATCTCGGTCTATTCTTTTGATTTATAAGGGATTTTGCCGATTTCGGCCTATTGGTTAAAAAATGA
GCTGATTTAACAAAAATTTAACGCGAATTAATTCTGTGGAATGTGTGTCAGTTAGGGTGTGGAAAGTCCC
CAGGCTCCCCAGCAGGCAGAAGTATGCAAAGCATGCATCTCAATTAGTCAGCAACCAGGTGTGGAAAGTC
CCCAGGCTCCCCAGCAGGCAGAAGTATGCAAAGCATGCATCTCAATTAGTCAGCAACCATAGTCCCGCCC
CTAACTCCGCCCATCCCGCCCCTAACTCCGCCCAGTTCCGCCCATTCTCCGCCCCATGGCTGACTAATTT
TTTTTATTTATGCAGAGGCCGAGGCCGCCTCTGCCTCTGAGCTATTCCAGAAGTAGTGAGGAGGCTTTTT
TGGAGGCCTAGGCTTTTGCAAAAAGCTCCCGGGAGCTTGTATATCCATTTTCGGATCTGATCAGCACGTG
TTGACAATTAATCATCGGCATAGTATATCGGCATAGTATAATACGACAAGGTGAGGAACTAAACCATGGC
CAAGTTGACCAGTGCCGTTCCGGTGCTCACCGCGCGCGACGTCGCCGGAGCGGTCGAGTTCTGGACCGAC
CGGCTCGGGTTCTCCCGGGACTTCGTGGAGGACGACTTCGCCGGTGTGGTCCGGGACGACGTGACCCTGT
TCATCAGCGCGGTCCAGGACCAGGTGGTGCCGGACAACACCCTGGCCTGGGTGTGGGTGCGCGGCCTGGA
CGAGCTGTACGCCGAGTGGTCGGAGGTCGTGTCCACGAACTTCCGGGACGCCTCCGGGCCGGCCATGACC
GAGATCGGCGAGCAGCCGTGGGGGCGGGAGTTCGCCCTGCGCGACCCGGCCGGCAACTGCGTGCACTTCG
TGGCCGAGGAGCAGGACTGACACGTGCTACGAGATTTCGATTCCACCGCCGCCTTCTATGAAAGGTTGGG
CTTCGGAATCGTTTTCCGGGACGCCGGCTGGATGATCCTCCAGCGCGGGGATCTCATGCTGGAGTTCTTC
GCCCACCCCAACTTGTTTATTGCAGCTTATAATGGTTACAAATAAAGCAATAGCATCACAAATTTCACAA
ATAAAGCATTTTTTTCACTGCATTCTAGTTGTGGTTTGTCCAAACTCATCAATGTATCTTATCATGTCTG
TATACCGTCGACCTCTAGCTAGAGCTTGGCGTAATCATGGTCATAGCTGTTTCCTGTGTGAAATTGTTAT
CCGCTCACAATTCCACACAACATACGAGCCGGAAGCATAAAGTGTAAAGCCTGGGGTGCCTAATGAGTGA
GCTAACTCACATTAATTGCGTTGCGCTCACTGCCCGCTTTCCAGTCGGGAAACCTGTCGTGCCAGCTGCA
TTAATGAATCGGCCAACGCGCGGGGAGAGGCGGTTTGCGTATTGGGCGCTCTTCCGCTTCCTCGCTCACT
GACTCGCTGCGCTCGGTCGTTCGGCTGCGGCGAGCGGTATCAGCTCACTCAAAGGCGGTAATACGGTTAT
CCACAGAATCAGGGGATAACGCAGGAAAGAACATGTGAGCAAAAGGCCAGCAAAAGGCCAGGAACCGTAA
AAAGGCCGCGTTGCTGGCGTTTTTCCATAGGCTCCGCCCCCCTGACGAGCATCACAAAAATCGACGCTCA
AGTCAGAGGTGGCGAAACCCGACAGGACTATAAAGATACCAGGCGTTTCCCCCTGGAAGCTCCCTCGTGC
GCTCTCCTGTTCCGACCCTGCCGCTTACCGGATACCTGTCCGCCTTTCTCCCTTCGGGAAGCGTGGCGCT
TTCTCATAGCTCACGCTGTAGGTATCTCAGTTCGGTGTAGGTCGTTCGCTCCAAGCTGGGCTGTGTGCAC
GAACCCCCCGTTCAGCCCGACCGCTGCGCCTTATCCGGTAACTATCGTCTTGAGTCCAACCCGGTAAGAC
ACGACTTATCGCCACTGGCAGCAGCCACTGGTAACAGGATTAGCAGAGCGAGGTATGTAGGCGGTGCTAC
AGAGTTCTTGAAGTGGTGGCCTAACTACGGCTACACTAGAAGAACAGTATTTGGTATCTGCGCTCTGCTG
AAGCCAGTTACCTTCGGAAAAAGAGTTGGTAGCTCTTGATCCGGCAAACAAACCACCGCTGGTAGCGGTG
GTTTTTTTGTTTGCAAGCAGCAGATTACGCGCAGAAAAAAAGGATCTCAAGAAGATCCTTTGATCTTTTC
TACGGGGTCTGACGCTCAGTGGAACGAAAACTCACGTTAAGGGATTTTGGTCATGAGATTATCAAAAAGG
ATCTTCACCTAGATCCTTTTAAATTAAAAATGAAGTTTTAAATCAATCTAAAGTATATATGAGTAAACTT
GGTCTGACAGTTACCAATGCTTAATCAGTGAGGCACCTATCTCAGCGATCTGTCTATTTCGTTCATCCAT
AGTTGCCTGACTCCCCGTCGTGTAGATAACTACGATACGGGAGGGCTTACCATCTGGCCCCAGTGCTGCA
ATGATACCGCGAGACCCACGCTCACCGGCTCCAGATTTATCAGCAATAAACCAGCCAGCCGGAAGGGCCG
AGCGCAGAAGTGGTCCTGCAACTTTATCCGCCTCCATCCAGTCTATTAATTGTTGCCGGGAAGCTAGAGT
AAGTAGTTCGCCAGTTAATAGTTTGCGCAACGTTGTTGCCATTGCTACAGGCATCGTGGTGTCACGCTCG
TCGTTTGGTATGGCTTCATTCAGCTCCGGTTCCCAACGATCAAGGCGAGTTACATGATCCCCCATGTTGT
GCAAAAAAGCGGTTAGCTCCTTCGGTCCTCCGATCGTTGTCAGAAGTAAGTTGGCCGCAGTGTTATCACT
CATGGTTATGGCAGCACTGCATAATTCTCTTACTGTCATGCCATCCGTAAGATGCTTTTCTGTGACTGGT
GAGTACTCAACCAAGTCATTCTGAGAATAGTGTATGCGGCGACCGAGTTGCTCTTGCCCGGCGTCAATAC
GGGATAATACCGCGCCACATAGCAGAACTTTAAAAGTGCTCATCATTGGAAAACGTTCTTCGGGGCGAAA
ACTCTCAAGGATCTTACCGCTGTTGAGATCCAGTTCGATGTAACCCACTCGTGCACCCAACTGATCTTCA
GCATCTTTTACTTTCACCAGCGTTTCTGGGTGAGCAAAAACAGGAAGGCAAAATGCCGCAAAAAAGGGAA
TAAGGGCGACACGGAAATGTTGAATACTCATACTCTTCCTTTTTCAATATTATTGAAGCATTTATCAGGG
TTATTGTCTCATGAGCGGATACATATTTGAATGTATTTAGAAAAATAAACAAATAGGGGTTCCGCGCACA
TTTCCCCGAAAAGTGCCACCTGACGTCGACGGATCGGGAGATCTCCCGATCCCCTATGGTGCACTCTCAG
TACAATCTGCTCTGATGCCGCATAGTTAAGCCAGTATCTGCTCCCTGCTTGTGTGTTGGAGGTCGCTGAG
TAGTGCGCGAGCAAAATTTAAGCTACAACAAGGCAAGGCTTGACCGACAATTGCATGAAGAATCTGCTTA
GGGTTAGGCGTTTTGCGCTGCTTCGCGATGTACGGGCCAGATATACGCGTTGACATTGATTATTGACTAG
TTATTAATAGTAATCAATTACGGGGTCATTAGTTCATAGCCCATATATGGAGTTCCGCGTTACATAACTT
ACGGTAAATGGCCCGCCTGGCTGACCGCCCAACGACCCCCGCCCATTGACGTCAATAATGACGTATGTTC
CCATAGTAACGCCAATAGGGACTTTCCATTGACGTCAATGGGTGGAGTATTTACGGTAAACTGCCCACTT
GGCAGTACATCAAGTGTATCATATGCCAAGTACGCCCCCTATTGACGTCAATGACGGTAAATGGCCCGCC
TGGCATTATGCCCAGTACATGACCTTATGGGACTTTCCTACTTGGCAGTACATCTACGTATTAGTCATCG
CTATTACCATGGTGATGCGGTTTTGGCAGTACATCAATGGGCGTGGATAGCGGTTTGACTCACGGGGATT
TCCAAGTCTCCACCCCATTGACGTCAATGGGAGTTTGTTTTGGCACCAAAATCAACGGGACTTTCCAAAA
TGTCGTAACAACTCCGCCCCATTGACGCAAATGGGCGGTAGGCGTGTACGGTGGGAGGTCTATATAAGCA
GCGCGTTTTGCCTGTACTGGGTCTCTCTGGTTAGACCAGATCTGAGCCTGGGAGCTCTCTGGCTAACTAG
GGAACCCACTGCTTAAGCCTCAATAAAGCTTGCCTTGAGTGCTTCAAGTAGTGTGTGCCCGTCTGTTGTG
TGACTCTGGTAACTAGAGATCCCTCAGACCCTTTTAGTCAGTGTGGAAAATCTCTAGCAGTGGCGCCCGA
ACAGGGACTTGAAAGCGAAAGGGAAACCAGAGGAGCTCTCTCGACGCAGGACTCGGCTTGCTGAAGCGCG
CACGGCAAGAGGCGAGGGGCGGCGACTGGTGAGTACGCCAAAAATTTTGACTAGCGGAGGCTAGAAGGAG
AGAGATGGGTGCGAGAGCGTCAGTATTAAGCGGGGGAGAATTAGATCGCGATGGGAAAAAATTCGGTTAA
GGCCAGGGGGAAAGAAAAAATATAAATTAAAACATATAGTATGGGCAAGCAGGGAGCTAGAACGATTCGC
AGTTAATCCTGGCCTGTTAGAAACATCAGAAGGCTGTAGACAAATACTGGGACAGCTACAACCATCCCTT
CAGACAGGATCAGAAGAACTTAGATCATTATATAATACAGTAGCAACCCTCTATTGTGTGCATCAAAGGA
TAGAGATAAAAGACACCAAGGAAGCTTTAGACAAGATAGAGGAAGAGCAAAACAAAAGTAAGACCACCGC
ACAGCAAGCGGCCGCTGATCTTCAGACCTGGAGGAGGAGATATGAGGGACAATTGGAGAAGTGAATTATA
TAAATATAAAGTAGTAAAAATTGAACCATTAGGAGTAGCACCCACCAAGGCAAAGAGAAGAGTGGTGCAG
AGAGAAAAAAGAGCAGTGGGAATAGGAGCTTTGTTCCTTGGGTTCTTGGGAGCAGCAGGAAGCACTATGG
GCGCAGCGTCAATGACGCTGACGGTACAGGCCAGACAATTATTGTCTGGTATAGTGCAGCAGCAGAACAA
TTTGCTGAGGGCTATTGAGGCGCAACAGCATCTGTTGCAACTCACAGTCTGGGGCATCAAGCAGCTCCAG
GCAAGAATCCTGGCTGTGGAAAGATACCTAAAGGATCAACAGCTCCTGGGGATTTGGGGTTGCTCTGGAA
AACTCATTTGCACCACTGCTGTGCCTTGGAATGCTAGTTGGAGTAATAAATCTCTGGAACAGATTTGGAA
TCACACGACCTGGATGGAGTGGGACAGAGAAATTAACAATTACACAAGCTTAATACACTCCTTAATTGAA
GAATCGCAAAACCAGCAAGAAAAGAATGAACAAGAATTATTGGAATTAGATAAATGGGCAAGTTTGTGGA
ATTGGTTTAACATAACAAATTGGCTGTGGTATATAAAATTATTCATAATGATAGTAGGAGGCTTGGTAGG
TTTAAGAATAGTTTTTGCTGTACTTTCTATAGTGAATAGAGTTAGGCAGGGATATTCACCATTATCGTTT
CAGACCCACCTCCCAACCCCGAGGGGACCCGACAGGCCCGAAGGAATAGAAGAAGAAGGTGGAGAGAGAG
ACAGAGACAGATCCATTCGATTAGTGAACGGATCGGCACTGCGTGCGCCAATTCTGCAGACAAATGGCAG
TATTCATCCACAATTTTAAAAGAAAAGGGGGGATTGGGGGGTACAGTGCAGGGGAAAGAATAGTAGACAT
AATAGCAACAGACATACAAACTAAAGAATTACAAAAACAAATTACAAAAATTCAAAATTTTCGGGTTTAT
TACAGGGACAGCAGAGATCCAGTTTGGTTAATTAGCTAGCGAGGGCCTATTTCCCATGATTCCTTCATAT
TTGCATATACGATACAAGGCTGTTAGAGAGATAATTGGAATTAATTTGACTGTAAACACAAAGATATTAG
TACAAAATACGTGACGTAGAAAGTAATAATTTCTTGGGTAGTTTGCAGTTTTAAAATTATGTTTTAAAAT
GGACTATCATATGCTTACCGTAACTTGAAAGTATTTCGATTTCTTGGCTTTATATATCTTGTGGAAAGGA
CGAAACACCGCTAATGGGGGTGGTACCTGA
