>Addgene plasmid #125498 | lentiSAMv2 rs12189774-guide3 | depositor partial sequence | sequence record 240174 | Guide RNA, MS2 stem loops
ANNNNNNNNNNNANTTGNAGTTTTAAATTATGTTTTAAAATGGACTATCATATGCTTACCGTAACTTGAA
AGTATTTCGATTTCTTGGCTTTATATATCTTGTGGAAAGGACGAAACACCGCTAATGGGGGTGGTACCTG
AGTTTTAGAGCTAGGCCAACATGAGGATCACCCATGTCTGCAGGGCCTAGCAAGTTAAAATAAGGCTAGT
CCGTTATCAACTTGGCCAACATGAGGATCACCCATGTCTGCAGGGCCAAGTGGCACCGAGTCGGTGCTTT
TTTTGGATCCTAGGTCTTGAAAGGAGTGGGAATTGGCTCCGGTGCCCGTCAGTGGGCAGAGCGCACATCG
CCCACAGTCCCCGAGAAGTTGGGGGGAGGGGTCGGCAATTGATCCGGTGCCTAGAGAAGGTGGCGCGGGG
TAAACTGGGAAAGTGATGTCGTGTACTGGCTCCGCCTTTTTCCCGAGGGTGGGGGAGAACCGTATATAAG
TGCAGTAGTCGCCGTGAACGTTCTTTTTCGCAACGGGTTTGCCGCCAGAACACAGGCGTACGGCCACCAT
GAAAAGGCCGGCGGCCACGAAAAAGGCCGGCCAGGCAAAAAAGAAAAAGGACAAGAAGTACAGCATCGGC
CTGGCCATCGGCACCAACTCTGTGGGCTGGGCCGTGATCACCGACGAGTACAAGGTGCCCAGCAAGAAAT
TCAAGGTGCTGGGCAACACCGACCGGCACGGCATNNNGAAGAACCTGATCGGAGCCCTGCTGTTCGACAG
CGGCGAAACAGCCGAGGCCACCCAGCTGAGAAGAACCGCCCGAAGAAGATACACCATACCGTAAGAACCG
NATCTGCTATCTGCAAGAGATCTTCAGCANNGAGATGGCCCAAGTGGGACGACAGCCTTCTTCCACACAC
TGGAATGAGTCCTTCCTGGGTGGAAGAGGANNAGAAGCACTAAGCGGCTCCTCAATCTTCCGCAAACGTC
GATGGATCAAGGTGTCCTATCTCNNNNAAGGTANNNGTT
